Addgene plasmid #145004: TFORF3528
Purpose: Lentiviral vector for overexpressing transcription factor ORFs with unique 24-bp barcodes. Barcodes facilitate identification of transcription factors in pooled screens.
Depositing lab: Feng Zhang. Depositing organization: Broad Institute. Publication: A transcription factor atlas of directed differentiation. Joung J, Ma S, Tay T, Geiger-Schuller KR, Kirchgatterer PC, Verdine VK, Guo B, Arias-Garcia MA, Allen WE, Singh A, Kuksenko O, Abudayyeh OO, Gootenberg JS, Fu Z, Macrae RK, Buenrostro JD, Regev A, Zhang F. Cell. 2023 Jan 5;186(1):209-229.e26. doi: 10.1016/j.cell.2022.11.026. PubMed 36608654.
Backbone
  Vector backbone: pLX_TRC317
  Backbone manufacturer: Broad Institute Genetic Perturbation Platform
  Backbone size w/o insert (bp): 8264
  Vector type: Mammalian Expression, Lentiviral
  Selectable markers: Puromycin
Growth in bacteria
  Bacterial resistance: Ampicillin, 100 μg/mL
  Growth temperature: 37°C
  Growth strain: NEB Stable
  Copy number: High Copy
Gene/Insert
  Gene/Insert name: NME2
  Species: H. sapiens (human)
  Insert size (bp): 665
  Entrez Gene: NME2 (a.k.a. NDKB, NDPK-B, NDPKB, NM23-H2, NM23B, PUF)
  Promoter: EF1a
  Tag / fusion protein: V5 (C terminal on insert)
  Cloning method: Gateway Cloning
  Sequencing primers: 5′ GGGTGGAGACTGAAGTTAGGCCAG; 3′ CACATAGCGTAAAAGGAGCAACATAG
Resource information
  A portion of this plasmid was derived from a plasmid made by: Broad Institute Genetic Perturbation Platform
Terms and licenses: Academic/Nonprofit Terms; Industry Terms: Not Available to Industry
Depositor comments: NM_001018138.1 Please test multiple small colonies in case of plasmid recombination. To make this collection available in a timely manner, a portion of this collection was not fully sequenced by Addgene. If an Addgene verified full plasmid sequence is not available, please contact us prior to placing an order to request the full sequence.
How to cite: TFORF3528 was a gift from Feng Zhang (Addgene plasmid # 145004 ; http://n2t.net/addgene:145004 ; RRID:Addgene_145004)
