[The description below was written by a language model from this plasmid's Addgene catalogue record and pLannotate feature annotations shown in this document.]
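Description:
TFORF3528 is a lentiviral mammalian expression plasmid built on the pLX_TRC317 backbone and carrying the human NME2 open reading frame (nucleoside diphosphate kinase B, also known as NM23-H2 or PUF). It belongs to a barcoded transcription factor ORF collection. It is propagated in E. coli through a high-copy ColE1/pUC-type origin with ampicillin selection (AmpR). An f1 origin and lac/T7/T3 remnants from the cloning backbone are also annotated. The depositor notes that the plasmid can recombine, as is common for LTR-containing vectors. The annotated sequence record is 8,929 nt, consistent with the stated backbone and insert sizes.

The viral portion has a third-generation, self-inactivating layout. An RSV promoter drives a truncated HIV-1 5' LTR, followed by the Ψ packaging signal with a gag fragment, the RRE for Rev-dependent export, a cPPT/CTS and a ΔU3 3' LTR, with an SV40 poly(A) signal downstream. Within the transfer cassette, an SV40 early promoter/origin region sits upstream of puromycin N-acetyltransferase, which allows selection of transduced mammalian cells. The EF-1α promoter drives the NME2 coding sequence. The ORF is flanked by attB1 and attB2 sites left by Gateway cloning and is followed by a C-terminal V5 epitope tag for detection. A WPRE lies downstream to enhance transcript expression.

According to the record, each construct in the collection carries a unique 24-bp barcode, although this element is not separately annotated in the feature table. The barcode identifies the overexpressed factor in pooled screens, such as overexpression screens for factors that direct cell differentiation.
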