Features (pLannotate 1.2.2; 34 found; start..end, strand, type, name):
      5..231     +  promoter       RSV promoter: Rous sarcoma virus enhancer/promoter
    232..412     +  LTR            5' LTR (truncated): truncated 5' long terminal repeat (LTR) from HIV-1
    459..584     +  misc_feature   HIV-1 Ψ: packaging signal of human immunodeficiency virus type 1
    568..931     +  CDS            HIV-1 gag (fragment): gag protein from human immunodeficiency virus 1; gag
   1077..1310    +  misc_feature   RRE: The Rev response element (RRE) of HIV-1 allows for Rev-dependent mRNA export from the nucleus to the cytoplasm.
   1687..1713    +  CDS            Rev (fragment): human immunodeficiency virus 1 (HIV-1) Rev protein; rev; enhances nuclear export of unspliced and incompletely spliced viral mRNAs
   1720..1743    +  promoter       SV40 promoter (fragment): SV40 early promoter
   1744..1815    +  promoter       SV40 promoter (fragment): SV40 enhancer and early promoter
   1839..1974    +  rep_origin     SV40 ori: SV40 origin of replication
   2020..2616    +  CDS            PuroR (fragment): puromycin N-acetyltransferase; pac from Streptomyces; confers resistance to puromycin
   2665..2782    +  misc_feature   cPPT/CTS: central polypurine tract and central termination sequence of HIV-1
   2847..2913    +  CDS            small t antigen (fragment): SV40 (simian virus 40) small t antigen
   2920..4098    +  promoter       EF-1α promoter: strong constitutive promoter for human elongation factor EF-1α
   4119..4136    +  protein_bind   attB1 (fragment): mutant version of attB; core recombination site for the Gateway® BP reaction BP Clonase™
   4145..4600    +  CDS            NME2: NDKB_HUMAN - Also known as NM23B. Experimental evidence at protein level: Swiss-Prot protein existence level 1. Major role in the synthesis of nucleoside triphosphates other than ATP. The ATP gamma phosphate is transferred to the NDP beta phosphate via a ping-pong mechanism, using a phosphorylated active-site intermediate (By similarity). Negatively regulates Rho activity by interacting with AKAP13/LBC (PubMed:15249197). Acts as a transcriptional activator of the MYC gene; binds DNA non-specifically (PubMed:8392752, PubMed:19435876). Binds to both single-stranded guanine- and cytosine-rich str
   4608..4625    -  protein_bind   attB2 (fragment): mutant version of attB; core recombination site for the Gateway® BP reaction BP Clonase™
   4634..4675    +  CDS            V5 tag: epitope tag from simian virus 5
   4691..4744    +  promoter       U6 promoter (fragment): RNA polymerase III promoter for human U6 snRNA
   4786..5374    +  misc_feature   WPRE: woodchuck hepatitis virus posttranscriptional regulatory element
   5425..5444    +  misc_feature   cPPT/CTS (fragment): central polypurine tract and central termination sequence of HIV-1
   5446..5679    +  LTR            3' LTR (ΔU3): self-inactivating 3' long terminal repeat (LTR) from HIV-1
   5757..5878    +  polyA_signal   SV40 poly(A) signal: SV40 polyadenylation signal
   5918..6053    +  rep_origin     SV40 ori: SV40 origin of replication
   6074..6092    -  promoter       T7 promoter: promoter for bacteriophage T7 RNA polymerase
   6100..6255    +  CDS            lacZα (fragment): LacZα fragment of β-galactosidase; lacZ fragment
   6260..6688    +  rep_origin     f1 ori (sequence partly withheld): f1 bacteriophage origin of replication; arrow indicates direction of (+) strand synthesis
   6741..6845    +  promoter       AmpR promoter: bla
   6846..7706    +  CDS            AmpR: β-lactamase; bla; confers resistance to ampicillin, carbenicillin, and related antibiotics
   7877..8465    +  rep_origin     ori: high-copy-number ColE1/pMB1/pBR322/pUC origin of replication
   8648..8740    +  CDS            lacI (fragment): lac repressor; lacI; The lac repressor binds to the lac operator to inhibit transcription in E. coli. This inhibition can be relieved by adding lactose or isopropyl-β-D-thiogalactopyranoside (IPTG).
   8753..8774    +  protein_bind   CAP binding site: CAP binding activates transcription in the presence of cAMP. E. coli catabolite activator protein
   8789..8819    +  promoter       lac promoter: promoter for the E. coli lac operon
   8827..8843    +  protein_bind   lac operator: The lac repressor binds to the lac operator to inhibit transcription in E. coli. This inhibition can be relieved by adding lactose or isopropyl-β-D-thiogalactopyranoside (IPTG). lac repressor encoded by lacI
   8888..8906    +  promoter       T3 promoter: promoter for bacteriophage T3 RNA polymerase
>Addgene plasmid #145004 | TFORF3528 | depositor full sequence | sequence record 287126 | Full Sequence
TTAATGTAGTCTTATGCAATACTCTTGTAGTCTTGCAACATGGTAACGATGAGTTAGCAACATGCCTTAC
AAGGAGAGAAAAAGCACCGTGCATGCCGATTGGTGGAAGTAAGGTGGTACGATCGTGCCTTATTAGGAAG
GCAACAGACGGGTCTGACATGGATTGGACGAACCACTGAATTGCCGCATTGCAGAGATATTGTATTTAAG
TGCCTAGCTCGATACATAAACGGGTCTCTCTGGTTAGACCAGATCTGAGCCTGGGAGCTCTCTGGCTAAC
TAGGGAACCCACTGCTTAAGCCTCAATAAAGCTTGCCTTGAGTGCTTCAAGTAGTGTGTGCCCGTCTGTT
GTGTGACTCTGGTAACTAGAGATCCCTCAGACCCTTTTAGTCAGTGTGGAAAATCTCTAGCAGTGGCGCC
CGAACAGGGACTTGAAAGCGAAAGGGAAACCAGAGGAGCTCTCTCGACGCAGGACTCGGCTTGCTGAAGC
GCGCACGGCAAGAGGCGAGGGGCGGCGACTGGTGAGTACGCCAAAAATTTTGACTAGCGGAGGCTAGAAG
GAGAGAGATGGGTGCGAGAGCGTCAGTATTAAGCGGGGGAGAATTAGATCGCGATGGGAAAAAATTCGGT
TAAGGCCAGGGGGAAAGAAAAAATATAAATTAAAACATATAGTATGGGCAAGCAGGGAGCTAGAACGATT
CGCAGTTAATCCTGGCCTGTTAGAAACATCAGAAGGCTGTAGACAAATACTGGGACAGCTACAACCATCC
CTTCAGACAGGATCAGAAGAACTTAGATCATTATATAATACAGTAGCAACCCTCTATTGTGTGCATCAAA
GGATAGAGATAAAAGACACCAAGGAAGCTTTAGACAAGATAGAGGAAGAGCAAAACAAAAGTAAGACCAC
CGCACAGCAAGCGGCCGCTGATCTTCAGACCTGGAGGAGGAGATATGAGGGACAATTGGAGAAGTGAATT
ATATAAATATAAAGTAGTAAAAATTGAACCATTAGGAGTAGCACCCACCAAGGCAAAGAGAAGAGTGGTG
CAGAGAGAAAAAAGAGCAGTGGGAATAGGAGCTTTGTTCCTTGGGTTCTTGGGAGCAGCAGGAAGCACTA
TGGGCGCAGCGTCAATGACGCTGACGGTACAGGCCAGACAATTATTGTCTGGTATAGTGCAGCAGCAGAA
CAATTTGCTGAGGGCTATTGAGGCGCAACAGCATCTGTTGCAACTCACAGTCTGGGGCATCAAGCAGCTC
CAGGCAAGAATCCTGGCTGTGGAAAGATACCTAAAGGATCAACAGCTCCTGGGGATTTGGGGTTGCTCTG
GAAAACTCATTTGCACCACTGCTGTGCCTTGGAATGCTAGTTGGAGTAATAAATCTCTGGAACAGATTTG
GAATCACACGACCTGGATGGAGTGGGACAGAGAAATTAACAATTACACAAGCTTAATACACTCCTTAATT
GAAGAATCGCAAAACCAGCAAGAAAAGAATGAACAAGAATTATTGGAATTAGATAAATGGGCAAGTTTGT
GGAATTGGTTTAACATAACAAATTGGCTGTGGTATATAAAATTATTCATAATGATAGTAGGAGGCTTGGT
AGGTTTAAGAATAGTTTTTGCTGTACTTTCTATAGTGAATAGAGTTAGGCAGGGATATTCACCATTATCG
TTTCAGACCCACCTCCCAACCCCGAGGGGACCCATGCATTGCATCTCAATTAGTCAGCAACCAGGTGTGG
AAAGTCCCCAGGCTCCCCAGCAGGCAGAAGTATGCAAAGCATGCGTCTCAATTAGTCAGCAACCATAGTC
CCGCCCCTAACTCCGCCCATCCCGCCCCTAACTCCGCCCAGTTCCGCCCATTCTCCGCCCCATGGCTGAC
TAATTTTTTTTATTTATGCAGAGGCCGAGGCCGCCTCGGCCTCTGAGCTATTCCAGAAGTAGTGAGGAGG
CTTTTTTGGAGGCCTAGGCTTTTGCAAAAAGCTTTCTAGAGGTACCACCGGAGCTTACCATGACCGAGTA
CAAGCCCACGGTGCGCCTCGCCACCCGCGACGACGTCCCCAGGGCCGTACGCACCCTCGCCGCCGCGTTC
GCCGACTACCCCGCCACGCGCCACACCGTCGATCCGGACCGCCACATCGAGCGGGTCACCGAGCTGCAAG
AACTCTTCCTCACGCGCGTCGGGCTCGACATCGGCAAGGTGTGGGTCGCGGACGACGGCGCCGCCGTGGC
GGTCTGGACCACGCCGGAGAGCGTCGAAGCGGGGGCGGTGTTCGCCGAGATCGGCCCGCGCATGGCCGAG
TTGAGCGGTTCCCGGCTGGCCGCGCAGCAACAGATGGAAGGCCTCCTGGCGCCGCACCGGCCCAAGGAGC
CCGCGTGGTTCCTGGCCACCGTCGGCGTCTCGCCCGACCACCAGGGCAAGGGTCTGGGCAGCGCCGTCGT
GCTCCCCGGAGTGGAGGCGGCCGAGCGCGCCGGGGTGCCCGCCTTCCTGGAGACCTCCGCGCCCCGCAAC
CTCCCCTTCTACGAGCGGCTCGGCTTCACCGTCACCGCCGACGTCGAGGTGCCCGAAGGACCGCGCACCT
GGTGCATGACCCGCAAGCCCGGTGCCAGTTAACGAATTCTAGATCTTGAGACAAATGGCAGTATTCATCC
ACAATTTTAAAAGAAAAGGGGGGATTGGGGGGTACAGTGCAGGGGAAAGAATAGTAGACATAATAGCAAC
AGACATACAAACTAAAGAATTACAAAAACAAATTACAAAAATTCAAAATTTTCGGGTTTATTACAGGGAC
AGCAGAGATCCACTTTGGCGCCGGCTCGAGGCCTGCAGGTGCAAAGATGGATAAAGTTTTAAACAGAGAG
GAATCTTTGCAGCTAATGGACCTTCTAGGTCTTGAAAGGAGTGGGAATTGGCTCCGGTGCCCGTCAGTGG
GCAGAGCGCACATCGCCCACAGTCCCCGAGAAGTTGGGGGGAGGGGTCGGCAATTGAACCGGTGCCTAGA
GAAGGTGGCGCGGGGTAAACTGGGAAAGTGATGTCGTGTACTGGCTCCGCCTTTTTCCCGAGGGTGGGGG
AGAACCGTATATAAGTGCAGTAGTCGCCGTGAACGTTCTTTTTCGCAACGGGTTTGCCGCCAGAACACAG
GTAAGTGCCGTGTGTGGTTCCCGCGGGCCTGGCCTCTTTACGGGTTATGGCCCTTGCGTGCCTTGAATTA
CTTCCACCTGGCTGCAGTACGTGATTCTTGATCCCGAGCTTCGGGTTGGAAGTGGGTGGGAGAGTTCGAG
GCCTTGCGCTTAAGGAGCCCCTTCGCCTCGTGCTTGAGTTGAGGCCTGGCCTGGGCGCTGGGGCCGCCGC
GTGCGAATCTGGTGGCACCTTCGCGCCTGTCTCGCTGCTTTCGATAAGTCTCTAGCCATTTAAAATTTTT
GATGACCTGCTGCGACGCTTTTTTTCTGGCAAGATAGTCTTGTAAATGCGGGCCAAGATCTGCACACTGG
TATTTCGGTTTTTGGGGCCGCGGGCGGCGACGGGGCCCGTGCGTCCCAGCGCACATGTTCGGCGAGGCGG
GGCCTGCGAGCGCGGCCACCGAGAATCGGACGGGGGTAGTCTCAAGCTGGCCGGCCTGCTCTGGTGCCTG
GCCTCGCGCCGCCGTGTATCGCCCCGCCCTGGGCGGCAAGGCTGGCCCGGTCGGCACCAGTTGCGTGAGC
GGAAAGATGGCCGCTTCCCGGCCCTGCTGCAGGGAGCTCAAAATGGAGGACGCGGCGCTCGGGAGAGCGG
GCGGGTGAGTCACCCACACAAAGGAAAAGGGCCTTTCCGTCCTCAGCCGTCGCTTCATGTGACTCCACGG
AGTACCGGGCGCCGTCCAGGCACCTCGATTAGTTCTCGAGCTTTTGGAGTACGTCGTCTTTAGGTTGGGG
GGAGGGGTTTTATGCGATGGAGTTTCCCCACACTGAGTGGGTGGAGACTGAAGTTAGGCCAGCTTGGCAC
TTGATGTAATTCTCCTTGGAATTTGCCCTTTTTGAGTTTGGATCTTGGTTCATTCTCAAGCCTCAGACAG
TGGTTCAAAGTTTTTTTCTTCCATTTCAGGTGTCGTGAGGCTAGCATCGATTGATCAACAAGTTTGTACA
AAAAAGTTGGCACCATGGCCAACCTGGAGCGCACCTTCATCGCCATCAAGCCGGACGGCGTGCAGCGCGG
CCTGGTGGGCGAGATCATCAAGCGCTTCGAGCAGAAGGGATTCCGCCTCGTGGCCATGAAGTTCCTCCGG
GCCTCTGAAGAACACCTGAAGCAGCACTACATTGACCTGAAAGACCGACCATTCTTCCCTGGGCTGGTGA
AGTACATGAACTCAGGGCCGGTTGTGGCCATGGTCTGGGAGGGGCTGAACGTGGTGAAGACAGGCCGAGT
GATGCTTGGGGAGACCAATCCAGCAGATTCAAAGCCAGGCACCATTCGTGGGGACTTCTGCATTCAGGTT
GGCAGGAACATCATTCATGGCAGTGATTCAGTAAAAAGTGCTGAAAAAGAAATCAGCCTATGGTTTAAGC
CTGAAGAACTGGTTGACTACAAGTCTTGTGCTCATGACTGGGTCTATGAATTGCCAACTTTCTTGTACAA
AGTGGTTGATATCGGTAAGCCTATCCCTAACCCTCTCCTCGGTCTCGATTCTACGTAGTAATGAACTAGT
CCGTAACTTGAAAGTATTTCGATTTCTTGGCTTTATATATCTTGTGGAAAGGACGACCAAGGCATCGCGT
CTCAAAGTAAACGCGTTAAGTCGACAATCAACCTCTGGATTACAAAATTTGTGAAAGATTGACTGGTATT
CTTAACTATGTTGCTCCTTTTACGCTATGTGGATACGCTGCTTTAATGCCTTTGTATCATGCTATTGCTT
CCCGTATGGCTTTCATTTTCTCCTCCTTGTATAAATCCTGGTTGCTGTCTCTTTATGAGGAGTTGTGGCC
CGTTGTCAGGCAACGTGGCGTGGTGTGCACTGTGTTTGCTGACGCAACCCCCACTGGTTGGGGCATTGCC
ACCACCTGTCAGCTCCTTTCCGGGACTTTCGCTTTCCCCCTCCCTATTGCCACGGCGGAACTCATCGCCG
CCTGCCTTGCCCGCTGCTGGACAGGGGCTCGGCTGTTGGGCACTGACAATTCCGTGGTGTTGTCGGGGAA
ATCATCGTCCTTTCCTTGGCTGCTCGCCTGTGTTGCCACCTGGATTCTGCGCGGGACGTCCTTCTGCTAC
GTCCCTTCGGCCCTCAATCCAGCGGACCTTCCTTCCCGCGGCCTGCTGCCGGCTCTGCGGCCTCTTCCGC
GTCTTCGCCTTCGCCCTCAGACGAGTCGGATCTCCCTTTGGGCCGCCTCCCCGCGTCGACTTTAAGACCA
ATGACTTACAAGGCAGCTGTAGATCTTAGCCACTTTTTAAAAGAAAAGGGGGGACTGGAAGGGCTAATTC
ACTCCCAACGAAGACAAGATCTGCTTTTTGCTTGTACTGGGTCTCTCTGGTTAGACCAGATCTGAGCCTG
GGAGCTCTCTGGCTAACTAGGGAACCCACTGCTTAAGCCTCAATAAAGCTTGCCTTGAGTGCTTCAAGTA
GTGTGTGCCCGTCTGTTGTGTGACTCTGGTAACTAGAGATCCCTCAGACCCTTTTAGTCAGTGTGGAAAA
TCTCTAGCAGTACGTATAGTAGTTCATGTCATCTTATTATTCAGTATTTATAACTTGCAAAGAAATGAAT
ATCAGAGAGTGAGAGGAACTTGTTTATTGCAGCTTATAATGGTTACAAATAAAGCAATAGCATCACAAAT
TTCACAAATAAAGCATTTTTTTCACTGCATTCTAGTTGTGGTTTGTCCAAACTCATCAATGTATCTTATC
ATGTCTGGCTCTAGCTATCCCGCCCCTAACTCCGCCCATCCCGCCCCTAACTCCGCCCAGTTCCGCCCAT
TCTCCGCCCCATGGCTGACTAATTTTTTTTATTTATGCAGAGGCCGAGGCCGCCTCGGCCTCTGAGCTAT
TCCAGAAGTAGTGAGGAGGCTTTTTTGGAGGCCTAGGGACGTACCCAATTCGCCCTATAGTGAGTCGTAT
TACGCGCGCTCACTGGCCGTCGTTTTACAACGTCGTGACTGGGAAAACCCTGGCGTTACCCAACTTAATC
GCCTTGCAGCACATCCCCCTTTCGCCAGCTGGCGTAATAGCGAAGAGGCCCGCACCGATCGCCCTTCCCA
ACAGTTGCGCAGCCTGAATGGCGAATGGG
[124 nt withheld, positions 6260-6383]
C
[91 nt withheld, positions 6385-6475]
A
[49 nt withheld, positions 6477-6525]
CCTTTGACGTTGGAGTCCACGTTCTTT
[37 nt withheld, positions 6553-6589]
ACCCTATCTCGGTCTATTCTTTTGATTTATAAGGGATTTTGCCGATTTCGGCCTATTGGTTAAAAAATGA
GCTGATTTAACAAAAATTTAACGCGAATTTTAACAAAATATTAACGCTTACAATTTAGGTGGCACTTTTC
GGGGAAATGTGCGCGGAACCCCTATTTGTTTATTTTTCTAAATACATTCAAATATGTATCCGCTCATGAG
ACAATAACCCTGATAAATGCTTCAATAATATTGAAAAAGGAAGAGTATGAGTATTCAACATTTCCGTGTC
GCCCTTATTCCCTTTTTTGCGGCATTTTGCCTTCCTGTTTTTGCTCACCCAGAAACGCTGGTGAAAGTAA
AAGATGCTGAAGATCAGTTGGGTGCACGAGTGGGTTACATCGAACTGGATCTCAACAGCGGTAAGATCCT
TGAGAGTTTTCGCCCCGAAGAACGTTTTCCAATGATGAGCACTTTTAAAGTTCTGCTATGTGGCGCGGTA
TTATCCCGTATTGACGCCGGGCAAGAGCAACTCGGTCGCCGCATACACTATTCTCAGAATGACTTGGTTG
AGTACTCACCAGTCACAGAAAAGCATCTTACGGATGGCATGACAGTAAGAGAATTATGCAGTGCTGCCAT
AACCATGAGTGATAACACTGCGGCCAACTTACTTCTGACAACGATCGGAGGACCGAAGGAGCTAACCGCT
TTTTTGCACAACATGGGGGATCATGTAACTCGCCTTGATCGTTGGGAACCGGAGCTGAATGAAGCCATAC
CAAACGACGAGCGTGACACCACGATGCCTGTAGCAATGGCAACAACGTTGCGCAAACTATTAACTGGCGA
ACTACTTACTCTAGCTTCCCGGCAACAATTAATAGACTGGATGGAGGCGGATAAAGTTGCAGGACCACTT
CTGCGCTCGGCCCTTCCGGCTGGCTGGTTTATTGCTGATAAATCTGGAGCCGGTGAGCGTGGGTCTCGCG
GTATCATTGCAGCACTGGGGCCAGATGGTAAGCCCTCCCGTATCGTAGTTATCTACACGACGGGGAGTCA
GGCAACTATGGATGAACGAAATAGACAGATCGCTGAGATAGGTGCCTCACTGATTAAGCATTGGTAACTG
TCAGACCAAGTTTACTCATATATACTTTAGATTGATTTAAAACTTCATTTTTAATTTAAAAGGATCTAGG
TGAAGATCCTTTTTGATAATCTCATGACCAAAATCCCTTAACGTGAGTTTTCGTTCCACTGAGCGTCAGA
CCCCGTAGAAAAGATCAAAGGATCTTCTTGAGATCCTTTTTTTCTGCGCGTAATCTGCTGCTTGCAAACA
AAAAAACCACCGCTACCAGCGGTGGTTTGTTTGCCGGATCAAGAGCTACCAACTCTTTTTCCGAAGGTAA
CTGGCTTCAGCAGAGCGCAGATACCAAATACTGTTCTTCTAGTGTAGCCGTAGTTAGGCCACCACTTCAA
GAACTCTGTAGCACCGCCTACATACCTCGCTCTGCTAATCCTGTTACCAGTGGCTGCTGCCAGTGGCGAT
AAGTCGTGTCTTACCGGGTTGGACTCAAGACGATAGTTACCGGATAAGGCGCAGCGGTCGGGCTGAACGG
GGGGTTCGTGCACACAGCCCAGCTTGGAGCGAACGACCTACACCGAACTGAGATACCTACAGCGTGAGCT
ATGAGAAAGCGCCACGCTTCCCGAAGGGAGAAAGGCGGACAGGTATCCGGTAAGCGGCAGGGTCGGAACA
GGAGAGCGCACGAGGGAGCTTCCAGGGGGAAACGCCTGGTATCTTTATAGTCCTGTCGGGTTTCGCCACC
TCTGACTTGAGCGTCGATTTTTGTGATGCTCGTCAGGGGGGCGGAGCCTATGGAAAAACGCCAGCAACGC
GGCCTTTTTACGGTTCCTGGCCTTTTGCTGGCCTTTTGCTCACATGTTCTTTCCTGCGTTATCCCCTGAT
TCTGTGGATAACCGTATTACCGCCTTTGAGTGAGCTGATACCGCTCGCCGCAGCCGAACGACCGAGCGCA
GCGAGTCAGTGAGCGAGGAAGCGGAAGAGCGCCCAATACGCAAACCGCCTCTCCCCGCGCGTTGGCCGAT
TCATTAATGCAGCTGGCACGACAGGTTTCCCGACTGGAAAGCGGGCAGTGAGCGCAACGCAATTAATGTG
AGTTAGCTCACTCATTAGGCACCCCAGGCTTTACACTTTATGCTTCCGGCTCGTATGTTGTGTGGAATTG
TGAGCGGATAACAATTTCACACAGGAAACAGCTATGACCATGATTACGCCAAGCGCGCAATTAACCCTCA
CTAAAGGGAACAAAAGCTGGAGCTGCAAGC
