>Addgene plasmid #145004 | TFORF3528 | depositor partial sequence | sequence record 287127 | Insert
ATCGATTGATCAACAAGTTTGTACAAAAAAGTTGGCACCATGGCCAACCTGGAGCGCACCTTCATCGCCA
TCAAGCCGGACGGCGTGCAGCGCGGCCTGGTGGGCGAGATCATCAAGCGCTTCGAGCAGAAGGGATTCCG
CCTCGTGGCCATGAAGTTCCTCCGGGCCTCTGAAGAACACCTGAAGCAGCACTACATTGACCTGAAAGAC
CGACCATTCTTCCCTGGGCTGGTGAAGTACATGAACTCAGGGCCGGTTGTGGCCATGGTCTGGGAGGGGC
TGAACGTGGTGAAGACAGGCCGAGTGATGCTTGGGGAGACCAATCCAGCAGATTCAAAGCCAGGCACCAT
TCGTGGGGACTTCTGCATTCAGGTTGGCAGGAACATCATTCATGGCAGTGATTCAGTAAAAAGTGCTGAA
AAAGAAATCAGCCTATGGTTTAAGCCTGAAGAACTGGTTGACTACAAGTCTTGTGCTCATGACTGGGTCT
ATGAATTGCCAACTTTCTTGTACAAAGTGGTTGATATCGGTAAGCCTATCCCTAACCCTCTCCTCGGTCT
CGATTCTACGTAGTAATGAACTAGTCCGTAACTTGAAAGTATTTCGATTTCTTGGCTTTATATATCTTGT
GGAAAGGACGACCAAGGCATCGCGTCTCAAAGTAA
