>Addgene plasmid #145004 | TFORF3528 | depositor partial sequence | sequence record 287128 | Barcode
CCAAGGCATCGCGTCTCAAAGTAA
