>Addgene plasmid #145004 | TFORF3528 | addgene partial sequence | sequence record 313868 | WPRE-R 5'-CATAGCGTAAAAGGAGCAACA-3'
ATTGATCAACAAGTTTGTACAAAAAAGTTGGCACCATGGCCAACCTGGAGCGCACCTTCATCGCCATCAA
GCCGGACGGCGTGCAGCGCGGCCTGGTGGGCGAGATCATCAAGCGCTTCGAGCAGAAGGGATTCCGCCTC
GTGGCCATGAAGTTCCTCCGGGCCTCTGAAGAACACCTGAAGCAGCACTACATTGACCTGAAAGACCGAC
CATTCTTCCCTGGGCTGGTGAAGTACATGAACTCAGGGCCGGTTGTGGCCATGGTCTGGGAGGGGCTGAA
CGTGGTGAAGACAGGCCGAGTGATGCTTGGGGAGACCAATCCAGCAGATTCAAAGCCAGGCACCATTCGT
GGGGACTTCTGCATTCAGGTTGGCAGGAACATCATTCATGGCAGTGATTCAGTAAAAAGTGCTGAAAAAG
AAATCAGCCTATGGTTTAAGCCTGAAGAACTGGTTGACTACAAGTCTTGTGCTCATGACTGGGTCTATGA
ATTGCCAACTTTCTTGTACAAAGTGGTTGATATCGGTAAGCCTATCCCTAACCCTCTCCTCGGTCTCGAT
TCTACGTAGTAATGAACTAGTCCGTAACTTGAAAGTATTTCGATTTCTTGGCTTTATATATCTTGTGGAA
AGGACGACCAAGGCATCGCGTCTCAAAGTAAACGCGTTAAGTCGACAATCAACCTCTGGATTACAAAAT
